Addgene plasmid #223421: pYPQAT49
Purpose: T-DNA vector for LbCas12a-RRV based mutagenesis for monocot plants; highly efficient including TTV PAM; LbCas12a-RRV and the crRNA were driven by separate ZmUbi1 promoter; BASTA for plants selection.
Depositing lab: Yiping Qi. Depositing organization: University of Maryland, College Park. Publication: A comprehensive all-in-one CRISPR toolbox for large-scale screens in plants. Cheng Y, Li G, Qi A, Mandlik R, Pan C, Wang D, Ge S, Qi Y. Plant Cell. 2025 Apr 9:koaf081. doi: 10.1093/plcell/koaf081. PubMed 40202185.
Backbone
  Vector backbone: pYPQ230-RRV
  Vector type: Plant Expression, CRISPR
  Selectable markers: Basta
Growth in bacteria
  Bacterial resistance: Kanamycin, 50 μg/mL
  Growth temperature: 37°C
  Growth strain: DH5alpha
  Copy number: High Copy
Gene/Insert
  Gene/Insert name: ZmUbi-LbCas12a-RRV-ZmUbi-crRNA scaffold
  Tag / fusion protein: NLS
Terms and licenses: Academic/Nonprofit Terms; Industry Terms: Not Available to Industry
How to cite: pYPQAT49 was a gift from Yiping Qi (Addgene plasmid # 223421 ; http://n2t.net/addgene:223421 ; RRID:Addgene_223421)
