[The description below was written by a language model from this plasmid's Addgene catalogue record and pLannotate feature annotations shown in this document.]
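Description:
pYPQAT49 is a 17.3 kb binary T-DNA vector for Agrobacterium-mediated delivery of a CRISPR-Cas12a genome-editing system into monocot plants. The backbone outside the T-DNA borders carries a kanamycin resistance gene (aphA-3 type) and a high-copy ColE1/pUC-type origin with the pBR322 bom region for propagation in E. coli. It also carries the pVS1 oriV, RepA and StaA functions, which allow replication and stable maintenance in Agrobacterium. The catalogue lists pYPQ230-RRV as the backbone.

Between the nopaline-type right and left border repeats lie three plant expression units. The first is a maize polyubiquitin (ZmUbi1) promoter followed by an attB1 site, a roughly 3.8 kb stretch that the automated annotation leaves unlabelled, and a NOS terminator. By position and by the catalogue description, this stretch corresponds to the NLS-tagged LbCas12a-RRV coding sequence, a variant described as highly efficient and able to use TTV PAMs. After an attB5 site, a second ZmUbi promoter drives the crRNA unit. This unit begins with a hammerhead ribozyme fragment, which suggests ribozyme-based processing of the Pol II transcript to release the crRNA. Downstream is a lac promoter/lacZα segment with T7 and T3 promoters and polylinker remnants, most likely a placeholder at the guide-cloning position, although the record does not state this role. The attB1, attB5 and attB2 sites indicate assembly by multisite Gateway recombination. The third unit is an enhanced CaMV 35S promoter driving bar (phosphinothricin acetyltransferase) with a CaMV poly(A) signal, which confers Basta (glufosinate) resistance for selecting transformed plants.

The construct is intended as an all-in-one vector for targeted mutagenesis in monocots, and it comes from a toolbox designed for large-scale CRISPR screens in plants.
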