Features (pLannotate 1.2.2; 34 found; start..end, strand, type, name):
    283..307     -  misc_feature   RB T-DNA repeat: right border repeat from nopaline C58 T-DNA
    373..527     -  CDS            lacZα (fragment): LacZα fragment of β-galactosidase; lacZ fragment
    542..2539    +  promoter       Ubi promoter: maize polyubiquitin gene promoter
   2582..2606    +  protein_bind   attB1: mutant version of attB; recombination site for the Gateway® BP reaction BP Clonase™
   6435..6687    +  terminator     NOS terminator: nopaline synthase terminator and poly(A) signal
   6732..6752    +  protein_bind   attB5: mutant version of attB; core recombination site for the Gateway® BP reaction BP Clonase™
   6773..8735    +  promoter       Ubi promoter: maize polyubiquitin gene promoter
   8748..8771    +  misc_RNA       sTRSV HHRz (fragment): hammerhead ribozyme from the tobacco ringspot virus satellite RNA (Khvorova et al., 2003)
   8813..8831    -  rep_origin     f1 ori (fragment): f1 bacteriophage origin of replication; arrow indicates direction of (+) strand synthesis
   8836..8991    -  CDS            lacZα (fragment): LacZα fragment of β-galactosidase; lacZ fragment
   8999..9017    +  promoter       T7 promoter: promoter for bacteriophage T7 RNA polymerase
   9026..9049    -  misc_feature   MCS (fragment): pBluescript multiple cloning site
   9065..9083    -  promoter       T3 promoter: promoter for bacteriophage T3 RNA polymerase
   9126..9148    -  protein_bind   lac operator (fragment): The lac repressor binds to the lac operator to inhibit transcription in E. coli. This inhibition can be relieved by adding lactose or isopropyl-β-D-thiogalactopyranoside (IPTG). lac repressor encoded by lacI
   9152..9182    -  promoter       lac promoter: promoter for the E. coli lac operon
   9197..9218    -  protein_bind   CAP binding site: CAP binding activates transcription in the presence of cAMP. E. coli catabolite activator protein
   9347..9371    -  protein_bind   attB2: mutant version of attB; recombination site for the Gateway® BP reaction BP Clonase™
   9389..9424    -  misc_feature   MCS (fragment): pBluescript multiple cloning site
   9461..9483    -  protein_bind   lac operator (fragment): The lac repressor binds to the lac operator to inhibit transcription in E. coli. This inhibition can be relieved by adding lactose or isopropyl-β-D-thiogalactopyranoside (IPTG). lac repressor encoded by lacI
   9487..9517    -  promoter       lac promoter: promoter for the E. coli lac operon
   9532..9553    -  protein_bind   CAP binding site: CAP binding activates transcription in the presence of cAMP. E. coli catabolite activator protein
   9566..9654    -  CDS            lacI (fragment): lac repressor; lacI; The lac repressor binds to the lac operator to inhibit transcription in E. coli. This inhibition can be relieved by adding lactose or isopropyl-β-D-thiogalactopyranoside (IPTG).
   9744..10420   +  promoter       CaMV 35S promoter (enhanced): cauliflower mosaic virus 35S promoter with a duplicated enhancer region
  10465..11013   +  CDS            bar: PAT_STRHY - Experimental evidence at protein level: Swiss-Prot protein existence level 1. Inactivates phosphinothricin (PPT) by transfer of an acetyl group from acetyl CoA. Can also acetylate demethylphosphinothricin but not PTT or glutamate. This enzyme is an effector of phosphinothricin tripeptide (PTT or bialaphos) resistance. From Streptomyces hygroscopicus. Introduced by genetic manipulation and expressed in glufosinate-tolerant maize by Dekalb Genetics.
  11023..11197   +  polyA_signal   CaMV poly(A) signal: cauliflower mosaic virus polyadenylation signal
  11275..11299   -  misc_feature   LB T-DNA repeat: left border repeat from nopaline C58 T-DNA
  11724..12518   +  CDS            KanR: aminoglycoside phosphotransferase; aphA-3; confers resistance to kanamycin
  12605..13193   +  rep_origin     ori: high-copy-number ColE1/pMB1/pBR322/pUC origin of replication
  13379..13519   -  misc_feature   bom: basis of mobility region from pBR322
  13621..13660   -  CDS            rop (fragment): Rop protein, which maintains plasmids at low copy number; rop
  13863..14057   -  rep_origin     pVS1 oriV: origin of replication for the Pseudomonas plasmid pVS1 (Heeb et al., 2000)
  14123..15196   -  CDS            pVS1 RepA: replication protein from the Pseudomonas plasmid pVS1 (Heeb et al., 2000)
  15625..16254   -  CDS            pVS1 StaA: stability protein from the Pseudomonas plasmid pVS1 (Heeb et al., 2000)
  16814..17215   -  CDS            Y4CG_SINFN (fragment): Protein inferred from homology: Swiss-Prot protein existence level 3. From Sinorhizobium fredii (strain NBRC 101917 / NGR234).
>Addgene plasmid #223421 | pYPQAT49 | addgene full sequence | sequence record 454169 | Addgene NGS Result
CTACTTTATGCGACTAAAACACGCGACAAGAAAACGCCAGGAAAAGGGCAGGGCGGCAGCCTGTCGCGTA
ACTTAGGACTTGTGCGACATGTCGTTTTCAGAAGACGGCTGCACTGAACGTCAGAAGCCGACTGCACTAT
AGCAGCGGAGGGGTTGGATCAAAGTACTTTGATCCCGAGGGGAACCCTGTGGTTGGCATGCACATACAAA
TGGACGAACGGATAAACCTTTTCACGCCCTTTTAAATATCCGATTATTCTAATAAACGCTCTTTTCTCTT
AGGTTTACCCGCCAATATATCCTGTCAAACACTGATAGTTTAAACTGAAGGCGGGAAACGACAATCTGAT
CCAAGCTCAAGCTGCTCTAGCATTCGCCATTCAGGCTGCGCAACTGTTGGGAAGGGCGATCGGTGCGGGC
CTCTTCGCTATTACGCCAGCTGGCGAAAGGGGGATGTGCTGCAAGGCGATTAAGTTGGGTAACGCCAGGG
TTTTCCCAGTCACGACGTTGTAAAACGACGGCCAGTGCCAAGCTTGCATGCCTGCAGTGCAGCGTGACCC
GGTCGTGCCCCTCTCTAGAGATAATGAGCATTGCATGTCTAAGTTATAAAAAATTACCACATATTTTTTT
TGTCACACTTGTTTGAAGTGCAGTTTATCTATCTTTATACATATATTTAAACTTTACTCTACGAATAATA
TAATCTATAGTACTACAATAATATCAGTGTTTTAGAGAATCATATAAATGAACAGTTAGACATGGTCTAA
AGGACAATTGAGTATTTTGACAACAGGACTCTACAGTTTTATCTTTTTAGTGTGCATGTGTTCTCCTTTT
TTTTTGCAAATAGCTTCACCTATATAATACTTCATCCATTTTATTAGTACATCCATTTAGGGTTTAGGGT
TAATGGTTTTTATAGACTAATTTTTTTAGTACATCTATTTTATTCTATTTTAGCCTCTAAATTAAGAAAA
CTAAAACTCTATTTTAGTTTTTTTATTTAATAATTTAGATATAAAATAGAATAAAATAAAGTGACTAAAA
ATTAAACAAATACCCTTTAAGAAATTAAAAAAACTAAGGAAACATTTTTCTTGTTTCGAGTAGATAATGC
CAGCCTGTTAAACGCCGTCGACGAGTCTAACGGACACCAACCAGCGAACCAGCAGCGTCGCGTCGGGCCA
AGCGAAGCAGACGGCACGGCATCTCTGTCGCTGCCTCTGGACCCCTCTCGAGAGTTCCGCTCCACCGTTG
GACTTGCTCCGCTGTCGGCATCCAGAAATTGCGTGGCGGAGCGGCAGACGTGAGCCGGCACGGCAGGCGG
CCTCCTCCTCCTCTCACGGCACCGGCAGCTACGGGGGATTCCTTTCCCACCGCTCCTTCGCTTTCCCTYC
CYCGCCCGCCGTAATAAATAGACACCCCCTCCACACCCTCTTTCCCCAACCTCGTGTTGTTCGGAGCGCA
CACACACACAACCAGATCTCCCCCAAATCCMCCCGTCGGCMCCTCCGCTTCAAGGTACGCCGCTCGTCCY
CCCCCCCCCCCCCCTCTCTACCTTCTCTAGATCGGCGTTCCGGTCCATGGTTAGGGCCCGGTAGTTCTAC
TTCTGTTCATGTTTGTGTTAGATCCGTGTTTGTGTTAGATCCGTGCTGCTAGCGTTCGTACACGGATGCG
ACCTGTACGTCAGACACGTTCTGATTGCTAACTTGCCAGTGTTTCTCTTTGGGGAATCCTGGGATGGCTC
TAGCCGTTCCGCAGACGGGATCGATTTCATGATTTTTTTTGTTTCGTTGCATAGGGTTTGGTTTGCCCTT
TTCCTTTATTTCAATATATGCCGTGCACTTGTTTGTCGGGTCATCTTTTCATGCTTTTTTTTGTCTTGGT
TGTGATGATGTGGTCTGGTTGGGCGGTCGTTCTAGATCGGAGTAGAATTAATTCTGTTTCAAACTACCTG
GTGGATTTATTAATTTTGGATCTGTATGTGTGTGCCATACATATTCATAGTTACGAATTGAAGATGATGG
ATGGAAATATCGATCTAGGATAGGTATACATGTTGATGCGGGTTTTACTGATGCATATACAGAGATGCTT
TTTGTTCGCTTGGTTGTGATGATGTGGTGTGGTTGGGCGGTCGTTCATTCGTTCTAGATCGGAGTAGAAT
ACTGTTTCAAACTACCTGGTGTATTTATTAATTTTGGAACTGTATGTGTGTGTCATACATCTTCATAGTT
ACGAGTTTAAGATGGATGGAAATATCGATCTAGGATAGGTATACATGTTGATGTGGGTTTTACTGATGCA
TATACATGATGGCATATGCAGCATCTATTCATATGCTCTAACCTTGAGTACCTATCTATTATAATAAACA
AGTATGTTTTATAATTATTTTGATCTTGATATACTTGGATGATGGCATATGCAGCAGCTATATGTGGATT
TTTTTAGCCCTGCCTTCATACGCTATTTATTTGCTTGGTACTGTTTCTTTTGTCGATGCTCACCCTGTTG
TTTGGTGTTACTTCTGCAGGTCGACTCTAGAGGATCCCCTCGAGGCGCGCCAAGCTATCAAACAAGTTTG
TACAAAAAAGCAGGCTCCGAATTCGCCCTTCACCATGGCTCCTAAGAAGAAGCGGAAGGTTGGTATTCAC
GGGGTGCCTGCGGCTTCAAAGCTCGAGAAATTCACCAACTGTTATTCGTTGAGCAAAACACTGCGGTTTA
AAGCGATTCCAGTCGGCAAGACTCAAGAGAATATAGACAATAAGCGGCTGTTGGTGGAAGATGAAAAGCG
CGCGGAAGACTACAAAGGGGTGAAGAAGTTGTTGGACAGATACTACCTCTCTTTTATCAATGATGTCTTG
CACTCAATCAAATTGAAGAATCTGAACAACTACATCTCCCTCTTCAGAAAGAAAACAAGGACAGAAAAGG
AGAATAAGGAACTTGAAAATTTGGAGATCAATCTGAGGAAAGAGATCGCGAAAGCCTTTAAAGGCAACGA
AGGATACAAAAGTCTGTTCAAGAAGGATATAATTGAGACAATTTTGCCAGAGTTCCTCGATGACAAGGAC
GAGATTGCGCTGGTCAATTCGTTCAACCGCTTCACAACAGCATTCACAGGCTTCTTTCGCAATCGGGAAA
ATATGTTCTCTGAGGAGGCAAAGTCCACTTCTATTGCGTTCAGGTGTATCAATGAGAATCTCACTGTGTA
CATTTCCAACATGGATATCTTTGAGAAGGTTGACGCAATTTTTGACAAGCACGAAGTTCAGGAGATTAAG
GAGAAGATCCTCAATTCCGATTATGACGTTGAGGACTTCTTCGAAGGTGAGTTTTTTAATTTCGTGCTCA
CTCAAGAGGGTATCGACGTGTATAATGCGATCATCGGTGGGTTCGTGACTGAGTCCGGTGAAAAGATTAA
GGGATTGAACGAGTATATCAACCTTTACAACCAAAAGACGAAACAGAAGCTGCCAAAGTTCAAGCCTCTT
TACAAACAGGTTCTTTCAGACCGCGAGTCACTCTCGTTCTATGGGGAGGGCTACACTTCGGATGAGGAAG
TCCTGGAGGTGTTCAGGAATACTCTCAATAAGAATTCGGAGATTTTCTCTTCTATAAAAAAACTGGAAAA
GTTGTTTAAGAATTTTGACGAATACTCTAGCGCCGGCATATTTGTGAAAAACGGCCCGGCCATATCAACG
ATAAGTAAAGATATCTTCGGCGAATGGAACGTGATCAGAGACAAATGGAACGCGGAGTATGACGATATTC
ACCTGAAGAAGAAGGCTGTCGTAACGGAGAAGTACGAGGATGATCGCAGGAAAAGCTTCAAAAAGATCGG
AAGTTTCAGCCTGGAACAGTTGCAGGAGTATGCTGACGCCGATCTTAGCGTCGTCGAGAAGTTGAAGGAG
ATAATCATCCAAAAGGTCGACGAGATATATAAAGTCTATGGATCAAGTGAAAAACTGTTCGACGCCGACT
TCGTTTTGGAGAAGTCCCTGAAGAAGAACGACGCTGTTGTTGCCATTATGAAGGATCTGCTCGACAGCGT
GAAGAGTTTCGAGAACTATATTAAGGCTTTTTTCGGGGAGGGGAAGGAGACTAACAGAGATGAGTCCTTC
TACGGAGACTTCGTCCTCGCGTACGATATACTCCTTAAGGTAGACCACATCTACGACGCAATCAGAAATT
ACGTGACACAAAAGCCGTACAGCAAGGACAAGTTCAAACTCTACTTCCAGAACCCCCAGTTCATGGGCGG
CTGGGACAAGGACAAGGAAACGGATTACAGGGCTACGATCCTGAGGTATGGTTCAAAATACTACTTGGCG
ATTATGGACAAGAAGTACGCCAAGTGTCTCCAGAAGATTGACAAAGACGATGTCAATGGCAATTATGAGA
AGATCAACTACAAGCTGCTTCCGGGTCCGAACAAGATGCTCCCAAAGGTTTTCTTCAGCAAGAAATGGAT
GGCCTACTATAACCCAAGCGAGGACATCCAGAAGATTTATAAGAACGGTACGTTCAAGAAGGGCGACATG
TTCAATCTTAACGACTGTCACAAGCTGATCGACTTCTTCAAAGACTCAATTAGCCGGTACCCAAAGTGGT
CTAACGCCTATGACTTCAACTTTTCGGAAACCGAGAAGTACAAGGATATAGCCGGATTTTATAGAGAGGT
GGAAGAGCAGGGCTACAAGGTGTCATTCGAGTCCGCCAGCAAGAAGGAAGTGGACAAGCTCGTGGAAGAG
GGTAAGCTCTACATGTTCCAGATTTATAATAAAGACTTTAGCGATAAGAGCCACGGGACACCTAATCTCC
ACACAATGTATTTCAAGCTGCTCTTCGACGAGAATAACCACGGCCAAATCAGGTTGTCAGGAGGGGCTGA
ACTCTTCATGCGGCGCGCTAGCCTTAAGAAGGAGGAGCTTGTAGTCCACCCTGCGAATAGTCCAATTGCG
AATAAGAACCCGGACAATCCTAAAAAGACTACAACATTGAGCTACGACGTGTACAAGGATAAGAGGTTTT
CCGAGGATCAGTACGAGCTCCACATCCCGATTGCGATCAACAAGTGCCCAAAGAATATTTTCAAGATAAA
CACAGAGGTGCGTGTACTCCTGAAGCATGACGACAATCCTTACGTCATTGGGATTGATCGGGGCGAGAGG
AACCTCCTCTATATTGTGGTGGTGGACGGGAAGGGGAACATAGTCGAACAGTACTCCCTTAACGAAATAA
TTAACAATTTCAACGGCATCCGTATCAAGACCGACTACCATTCGTTGCTGGACAAGAAGGAGAAGGAGAG
ATTTGAGGCGCGGCAAAATTGGACAAGTATCGAGAACATCAAGGAACTCAAAGCAGGTTATATCTCTCAA
GTTGTGCATAAGATATGCGAGCTGGTTGAGAAGTATGACGCAGTGATCGCTCTTGAGGACCTCAACTCGG
GCTTTAAGAATTCTAGAGTTAAAGTGGAGAAGCAGGTCTATCAAAAGTTCGAGAAGATGCTTATAGATAA
GCTCAACTACATGGTCGATAAGAAATCGAACCCATGTGCCACCGGCGGCGCACTCAAAGGTTACCAAATA
ACAAACAAATTCGAGTCCTTCAAATCGATGAGTACTCAGAATGGGTTCATATTTTATATACCGGCGTGGC
TTACGTCTAAGATCGACCCGTCAACTGGTTTTGTCAACCTGTTGAAGACGAAATACACGTCCATTGCCGA
TTCGAAAAAGTTCATATCTAGTTTTGATCGTATTATGTACGTCCCAGAGGAAGATCTTTTCGAGTTTGCT
CTCGACTACAAAAACTTTTCGCGGACCGATGCGGATTACATTAAAAAATGGAAACTCTATTCGTACGGCA
ACAGAATCAGGATTTTTCGCAACCCTAAGAAGAATAACGTCTTTGATTGGGAGGAAGTTTGCTTGACTAG
CGCGTACAAGGAGCTCTTTAATAAGTATGGCATTAACTACCAACAGGGTGATATCAGAGCACTGCTTTGC
GAACAATCTGACAAGGCTTTCTACTCATCCTTCATGGCTTTGATGAGCCTGATGCTCCAGATGAGAAATT
CAATTACAGGCAGAACCGACGTGGATTTCTTGATCTCCCCGGTTAAAAATTCTGATGGCATCTTTTACGA
TAGCAGGAACTATGAAGCGCAAGAGAATGCGATTCTGCCAAAAAATGCAGACGCCAACGGTGCCTATAAC
ATCGCCAGGAAAGTCCTGTGGGCGATCGGCCAGTTCAAAAAGGCCGAAGACGAAAAATTGGACAAGGTCA
AAATCGCTATCAGCAACAAAGAGTGGCTGGAGTATGCTCAGACATCCGTAAAGCATAAGCGTCCTGCTGC
CACCAAAAAGGCCGGACAGGCTAAGAAAAAGAAGTGAGACGACTAGTGGCGGCCGCCGACGTCCGATCGT
TCAAACATTTGGCAATAAAGTTTCTTAAGATTGAATCCTGTTGCCGGTCTTGCGATGATTATCATATAAT
TTCTGTTGAATTACGTTAAGCATGTAATAATTAACATGTAATGCATGACGTTATTTATGAGATGGGTTTT
TATGATTAGAGTCCCGCAATTATACATTTAATACGCGATAGAAAACAAAATATAGCGCTCAAACTAGGAT
AAATTATCGCGCGCGGTGTCATCTATGTTACTAGATCGGGAATTGATCCCCCCTCGACAGCTTCCGGAAA
GGGCGAATTCGCAACTTTGTATACAAAAGTTGCCCCATGGCGTTCCCTCTAGAGAGATAATGAGCATTGC
ATGTCTAAGTTATAAAAAATTACCACATATTTTTTTTGTCACACTTGTTTGAAGTGCAGTTTATCTATCT
TTATACATATATTTAAACTTTACTCTACGAATAATATAATCTATAGTACTACAATAATATCAGTGTTTTA
GAGAATCATATAAATGAACAGTTAGACATGGTCTAAAGGACAATTGAGTATTTTGACAACAGGACTCTAC
AGTTTTATCTTTTTAGTGTGCATGTGTTCTCCTTTTTTTTTGCAAATAGCTTCACCTATATAATACTTCA
TCCATTTTATTAGTACATCCATTTAGGGTTTAGGGTTAATGGTTTTTATAGACTAATTTTTTTAGTACAT
CTATTTTATTCTATTTTAGCCTCTAAATTAAGAAAACTAAAACTCTATTTTAGTTTTTTTATTTAATAAT
TTAGATATAAAATAGAATAAAATAAAGTGACTAAAAATTAAACAAATACCCTTTAAGAAATTAAAAAAAC
TAAGGAAACATTTTTCTTGTTTCGAGTAGATAATGCCAGCCTGTTAAACGCCGTCGACGAGTCTAACGGA
CACCAACCAGCGAACCAGCAGCGTCGCGTCGGGCCAAGCGAAGCAGACGGCACGGCATCTCTGTCGCTGC
CTCTGGACCCCTCTCGAGAGTTCCGCTCCACCGTTGGACTTGCTCCGCTGTCGGCATCCAGAAATTGCGT
GGCGGAGCGGCAGACGTGAGCCGGCACGGCAGGCGGCCTCCTCCTCCTCTCACGGCACCGGCAGCTACGG
GGGATTCCTTYCCCMCCGCTCCTTCGCTTYCCCTYCCYCGCCCGCCGTAATAAATAGACACCCCCTCCAC
ACCCTCTTTCCCCAACCTCGTGTTGTTCGGAGCGCACACACACACAACCAGATCTCCCCCAAATCCMCCC
GTCGGCMCCTCCGCTTCAAGGTACGCCGCTCGTCCTCCCCCCCCCCCCCCTCTCTACCTTCTCTAGATCG
GCGTTCCGGTCCATGGTTAGGGCCCGGTAGTTCTACTTCTGTTCATGTTTGTGTTAGATCCGTGTTTGTG
TTAGATCCGTGCTGCTAGCGTTCGTACACGGATGCGACCTGTACGTCAGACACGTTCTGATTGCTAACTT
GCCAGTGTTTCTCTTTGGGGAATCCTGGGATGGCTCTAGCCGTTCCGCAGACGGGATCGATTTCATGATT
TTTTTTGTTTCGTTGCATAGGGTTTGGTTTGCCCTTTTCCTTTATTTCAATATATGCCGTGCACTTGTTT
GTCGGGTCATCTTTTCATGCTTTTTTTTGTCTTGGTTGTGATGATGTGGTCTGGTTGGGCGGTCGTTCTA
GATCGGAGTAGAATTAATTCTGTTTCAAACTACCTGGTGGATTTATTAATTTTGGATCTGTATGTGTGTG
CCATACATATTCATAGTTACGAATTGAAGATGATGGATGGAAATATCGATCTAGGATAGGTATACATGTT
GATGCGGGTTTTACTGATGCATATACAGAGATGCTTTTTGTTCGCTTGGTTGTGATGATGTGGTGTGGTT
GGGCGGTCGTTCATTCGTTCTAGATCGGAGTAGAATACTGTTTCAAACTACCTGGTGTATTTATTAATTT
TGGAACTGTATGTGTGTGTCATACATCTTCATAGTTACGAGTTTAAGATGGATGGAAATATCGATCTAGG
ATAGGTATACATGTTGATGTGGGTTTTACTGATGCATATACATGATGGCATATGCAGCATCTATTCATAT
GCTCTAACCTTGAGTACCTATCTATTATAATAAACAAGTATGTTTTATAATTATTTTGATCTTGATATAC
TTGGATGATGGCATATGCAGCAGCTATATGTGGATTTTTTTAGCCCTGCCTTCATACGCTATTTATTTGC
TTGGTACTGTTTCTTTTGTCGATGCTCACCCTGTTGTTTGGTGTTACTTCTGCAGGGATCCAAATTACTG
ATGAGTCCGTGAGGACGAAACGAGTAAGCTCGTCTAATTTCTACTAAGTGTAGATGAGACCGGCGCCGCT
ACAGGGCGCGTCCCATTCGCCATTCAGGCTGCGCAACTGTTGGGAAGGGCGATCGGTGCGGGCCTCTTCG
CTATTACGCCAGCTGGCGAAAGGGGGATGTGCTGCAAGGCGATTAAGTTGGGTAACGCCAGGGTTTTCCC
AGTCACGACGTTGTAAAACGACGGCCAGTGAGCGCGCGTAATACGACTCACTATAGGGCGAATTGGGTAC
CGGGCCCCCCCTCGAGGTCCTCCAGCTTTTGTTCCCTTTAGTGAGGGTTAATTGCGCGCTTGGCGTAATC
ATGGTCATAGCTGTTTCCTGTGTGAAATTGTTATCCGCTCACAATTCCACACAACATACGAGCCGGAAGC
ATAAAGTGTAAAGCCTGGGGTGCCTAATGAGTGAGCTAACTCACATTAATTGCGTTGCGCTCACTGCCCG
CTTTCCACCGGTGGTCTCTGGCCGGCATGGTCCCAGCCTCCTCGCTGGCGCCGGCTGGGCAACATGCTTC
GGCATGGCGAATGGGACGGTACCCGGCCGGAATTCGACCCAGCTTTCTTGTACAAAGTGGTTCGATAATT
CTTAATTAACTAGTTCTAGAGCGGCCGCCACCGCGGTGGAGCTCGAATTCGTAATCATGTCATAGCTGTT
TCCTGTGTGAAATTGTTATCCGCTCACAATTCCACACAACATACGAGCCGGAAGCATAAAGTGTAAAGCC
TGGGGTGCCTAATGAGTGAGCTAACTCACATTAATTGCGTTGCGCTCACTGCCCGCTTTCCAGTCGGGAA
ACCTGTCGTGCCAGCTGCATTAATGAATCGGCCAACGCGCGGGGAGAGGCGGTTTGCGTATTGGCTAGAG
CAGCTTGCCAACATGGTGGAGCACGACACTCTCGTCTACTCCAAGAATATCAAAGATACAGTCTCAGAAG
ACCAAAGGGCTATTGAGACTTTTCAACAAAGGGTAATATCGGGAAACCTCCTCGGATTCCATTGCCCAGC
TATCTGTCACTTCATCAAAAGGACAGTAGAAAAGGAAGGTGGCACCTACAAATGCCATCATTGCGATAAA
GGAAAGGCTATCGTTCAAGATGCCTCTGCCGACAGTGGTCCCAAAGATGGACCCCCACCCACGAGGAGCA
TCGTGGAAAAAGAAGACGTTCCAACCACGTCTTCAAAGCAAGTGGATTGATGTGAACATGGTGGAGCACG
ACACTCTCGTCTACTCCAAGAATATCAAAGATACAGTCTCAGAAGACCAAAGGGCTATTGAGACTTTTCA
ACAAAGGGTAATATCGGGAAACCTCCTCGGATTCCATTGCCCAGCTATCTGTCACTTCATCAAAAGGACA
GTAGAAAAGGAAGGTGGCACCTACAAATGCCATCATTGCGATAAAGGAAAGGCTATCGTTCAAGATGCCT
CTGCCGACAGTGGTCCCAAAGATGGACCCCCACCCACGAGGAGCATCGTGGAAAAAGAAGACGTTCCAAC
CACGTCTTCAAAGCAAGTGGATTGATGTGATATCTCCACTGACGTAAGGGATGACGCACAATCCCACTAT
CCTTCGCAAGACCCTTCCTCTATATAAGGAAGTTCATTTCATTTGGAGAGGACACGCTGAAATCACCAGT
CTCTCTCTACAAATCTATCTCTCTCGAGTCTACCATGAGCCCAGAACGACGCCCGGCCGACATCCGCCGT
GCCACCGAGGCGGACATGCCGGCGGTCTGCACCATCGTCAACCACTACATCGAGACAAGCACGGTCAACT
TCCGTACCGAGCCGCAGGAACCGCAGGAGTGGACGGACGACCTCGTCCGTCTGCGGGAGCGCTATCCCTG
GCTCGTCGCCGAGGTGGACGGCGAGGTCGCCGGCATCGCCTACGCGGGCCCCTGGAAGGCACGCAACGCC
TACGACTGGACGGCCGAGTCGACCGTGTACGTCTCCCCCCGCCACCAGCGGACGGGACTGGGCTCCACGC
TCTACACCCACCTGCTGAAGTCCCTGGAGGCACAGGGCTTCAAGAGCGTGGTCGCTGTCATCGGGCTGCC
CAACGACCCGAGCGTGCGCATGCACGAGGCGCTCGGATATGCCCCCCGCGGCATGCTGCGGGCGGCCGGC
TTCAAGCACGGGAACTGGCATGACGTGGGTTTCTGGCAGCTGGACTTCAGCCTGCCGGTACCGCCCCGTC
CGGTCCTGCCCGTCACCGAGATTTGACTCGAGTTTCTCCATAATAATGTGTGAGTAGTTCCCAGATAAGG
GAATTAGGGTTCCTATAGGGTTTCGCTCATGTGTTGAGCATATAAGAAACCCTTAGTATGTATTTGTATT
TGTAAAATACTTCTATCAATAAAATTTCTAATTCCTAAAACCAAAATCCAGTACTAAAATCCAGATCCCC
CGAATTAATTCGGCGTTAATTCAGTACATTAAAAACGTCCGCAATGTGTTATTAAGTTGTCTAAGCGTCA
ATTTGTTTACACCACAATATATCCTGCCACCAGCCAGCCAACAGCTCCCCGACCGGCAGCTCGGCACAAA
ATCACCACTCGATACAGGCAGCCCATCAGTCCGGGACGGCGTCAGCGGGAGAGCCGTTGTAAGGCGGCAG
ACTTTGCTCATGTTACCGATGCTATTCGGAAGAACGGCAACTAAGCTGCCGGGTTTGAAACACGGATGAT
CTCGCGGAGGGTAGCATGTTGATTGTAACGATGACAGAGCGTTGCTGCCTGTGATCACCGCGGTTTCAAA
ATCGGCTCCGTCGATACTATGTTATACGCCAACTTTGAAAACAACTTTGAAAAAGCTGTTTTCTGGTATT
TAAGGTTTTAGAATGCAAGGAACAGTGAATTGGAGTTCGTCTTGTTATAATTAGCTTCTTGGGGTATCTT
TAAATACTGTAGAAAAGAGGAAGGAAATAATAAATGGCTAAAATGAGAATATCACCGGAATTGAAAAAAC
TGATCGAAAAATACCGCTGCGTAAAAGATACGGAAGGAATGTCTCCTGCTAAGGTATATAAGCTGGTGGG
AGAAAATGAAAACCTATATTTAAAAATGACGGACAGCCGGTATAAAGGGACCACCTATGATGTGGAACGG
GAAAAGGACATGATGCTATGGCTGGAAGGAAAGCTGCCTGTTCCAAAGGTCCTGCACTTTGAACGGCATG
ATGGCTGGAGCAATCTGCTCATGAGTGAGGCCGATGGCGTCCTTTGCTCGGAAGAGTATGAAGATGAACA
AAGCCCTGAAAAGATTATCGAGCTGTATGCGGAGTGCATCAGGCTCTTTCACTCCATCGACATATCGGAT
TGTCCCTATACGAATAGCTTAGACAGCCGCTTAGCCGAATTGGATTACTTACTGAATAACGATCTGGCCG
ATGTGGATTGCGAAAACTGGGAAGAAGACACTCCATTTAAAGATCCGCGCGAGCTGTATGATTTTTTAAA
GACGGAAAAGCCCGAAGAGGAACTTGTCTTTTCCCACGGCGACCTGGGAGACAGCAACATCTTTGTGAAA
GATGGCAAAGTAAGTGGCTTTATTGATCTTGGGAGAAGCGGCAGGGCGGACAAGTGGTATGACATTGCCT
TCTGCGTCCGGTCGATCAGGGAGGATATCGGGGAAGAACAGTATGTCGAGCTATTTTTTGACTTACTGGG
GATCAAGCCTGATTGGGAGAAAATAAAATATTATATTTTACTGGATGAATTGTTTTAGTACCTAGAATGC
ATGACCAAAATCCCTTAACGTGAGTTTTCGTTCCACTGAGCGTCAGACCCCGTAGAAAAGATCAAAGGAT
CTTCTTGAGATCCTTTTTTTCTGCGCGTAATCTGCTGCTTGCAAACAAAAAAACCACCGCTACCAGCGGT
GGTTTGTTTGCCGGATCAAGAGCTACCAACTCTTTTTCCGAAGGTAACTGGCTTCAGCAGAGCGCAGATA
CCAAATACTGTCCTTCTAGTGTAGCCGTAGTTAGGCCACCACTTCAAGAACTCTGTAGCACCGCCTACAT
ACCTCGCTCTGCTAATCCTGTTACCAGTGGCTGCTGCCAGTGGCGATAAGTCGTGTCTTACCGGGTTGGA
CTCAAGACGATAGTTACCGGATAAGGCGCAGCGGTCGGGCTGAACGGGGGGTTCGTGCACACAGCCCAGC
TTGGAGCGAACGACCTACACCGAACTGAGATACCTACAGCGTGAGCTATGAGAAAGCGCCACGCTTCCCG
AAGGGAGAAAGGCGGACAGGTATCCGGTAAGCGGCAGGGTCGGAACAGGAGAGCGCACGAGGGAGCTTCC
AGGGGGAAACGCCTGGTATCTTTATAGTCCTGTCGGGTTTCGCCACCTCTGACTTGAGCGTCGATTTTTG
TGATGCTCGTCAGGGGGGCGGAGCCTATGGAAAAACGCCAGCAACGCGGCCTTTTTACGGTTCCTGGCCT
TTTGCTGGCCTTTTGCTCACATGTTCTTTCCTGCGTTATCCCCTGATTCTGTGGATAACCGTATTACCGC
CTTTGAGTGAGCTGATACCGCTCGCCGCAGCCGAACGACCGAGCGCAGCGAGTCAGTGAGCGAGGAAGCG
GAAGAGCGCCTGATGCGGTATTTTCTCCTTACGCATCTGTGCGGTATTTCACACCGCATATGGTGCACTC
TCAGTACAATCTGCTCTGATGCCGCATAGTTAAGCCAGTATACACTCCGCTATCGCTACGTGACTGGGTC
ATGGCTGCGCCCCGACACCCGCCAACACCCGCTGACGCGCCCTGACGGGCTTGTCTGCTCCCGGCATCCG
CTTACAGACAAGCTGTGACCGTCTCCGGGAGCTGCATGTGTCAGAGGTTTTCACCGTCATCACCGAAACG
CGCGAGGCAGGGTGCCTTGATGTGGGCGCCGGCGGTCGAGTGGCGACGGCGCGGCTTGTCCGCGCCCTGG
TAGATTGCCTGGCCGTAGGCCAGCCATTTTTGAGCGGCCAGCGGCCGCGATAGGCCGACGCGAAGCGGCG
GGGCGTAGGGAGCGCAGCGACCGAAGGGTAGGCGCTTTTTGCAGCTCTTCGGCTGTGCGCTGGCCAGACA
GTTATGCACAGGCCAGGCGGGTTTTAAGAGTTTTAATAAGTTTTAAAGAGTTTTAGGCGGAAAAATCGCC
TTTTTTCTCTTTTATATCAGTCACTTACATGTGTGACCGGTTCCCAATGTACGGCTTTGGGTTCCCAATG
TACGGGTTCCGGTTCCCAATGTACGGCTTTGGGTTCCCAATGTACGTGCTATCCACAGGAAACAGACCTT
TTCGACCTTTTTCCCCTGCTAGGGCAATTTGCCCTAGCATCTGCTCCGTACATTAGGAACCGGCGGATGC
TTCGCCCTCGATCAGGTTGCGGTAGCGCATGACTAGGATCGGGCCAGCCTGCCCCGCCTCCTCCTTCAAA
TCGTACTCCGGCAGGTCATTTGACCCGATCAGCTTGCGCACGGTGAAACAGAACTTCTTGAACTCTCCGG
CGCTGCCACTGCGTTCGTAGATCGTCTTGAACAACCATCTGGCTTCTGCCTTGCCTGCGGCGCGGCGTGC
CAGGCGGTAGAGAAAACGGCCGATGCCGGGATCGATCAAAAAGTAATCGGGGTGAACCGTCAGCACGTCC
GGGTTCTTGCCTTCTGTGATCTCGCGGTACATCCAATCAGCTAGCTCGATCTCGATGTACTCCGGCCGCC
CGGTTTCGCTCTTTACGATCTTGTAGCGGCTAATCAAGGCTTCACCCTCGGATACCGTCACCAGGCGGCC
GTTCTTGGCCTTCTTCGTACGCTGCATGGCAACGTGCGTGGTGTTTAACCGAATGCAGGTTTCTACCAGG
TCGTCTTTCTGCTTTCCGCCATCGGCTCGCCGGCAGAACTTGAGTACGTCCGCAACGTGTGGACGGAACA
CGCGGCCGGGCTTGTCTCCCTTCCCTTCCCGGTATCGGTTCATGGATTCGGTTAGATGGGAAACCGCCAT
CAGTACCAGGTCGTAATCCCACACACTGGCCATGCCGGCCGGCCCTGCGGAAACCTCTACGTGCCCGTCT
GGAAGCTCGTAGCGGATCACCTCGCCAGCTCGTCGGTCACGCTTCGACAGACGGAAAACGGCCACGTCCA
TGATGCTGCGACTATCGCGGGTGCCCACGTCATAGAGCATCGGAACGAAAAAATCTGGTTGCTCGTCGCC
CTTGGGCGGCTTCCTAATCGACGGCGCACCGGCTGCCGGCGGTTGCCGGGATTCTTTGCGGATTCGATCA
GCGGCCGCTTGCCACGATTCACCGGGGCGTGCTTCTGCCTCGATGCGTTGCCGCTGGGCGGCCTGCGCGG
CCTTCAACTTCTCCACCAGGTCATCACCCAGCGCCGCGCCGATTTGTACCGGGCCGGATGGTTTGCGACC
GCTCACGCCGATTCCTCGGGCTTGGGGGTTCCAGTGCCATTGCAGGGCCGGCAGGCAACCCAGCCGCTTA
CGCCTGGCCAACCGCCCGTTCCTCCACACATGGGGCATTCCACGGCGTCGGTGCCTGGTTGTTCTTGATT
TTCCATGCCGCCTCCTTTAGCCGCTAAAATTCATCTACTCATTTATTCATTTGCTCATTTACTCTGGTAG
CTGCGCGATGTATTCAGATAGCAGCTCGGTAATGGTCTTGCCTTGGCGTACCGCGTACATCTTCAGCTTG
GTGTGATCCTCCGCCGGCAACTGAAAGTTGACCCGCTTCATGGCTGGCGTGTCTGCCAGGCTGGCCAACG
TTGCAGCCTTGCTGCTGCGTGCGCTCGGACGGCCGGCACTTAGCGTGTTTGTGCTTTTGCTCATTTTCTC
TTTACCTCATTAACTCAAATGAGTTTTGATTTAATTTCAGCGGCCAGCGCCTGGACCTCGCGGGCAGCGT
CGCCCTCGGGTTCTGATTCAAGAACGGTTGTGCCGGCGGCGGCAGTGCCTGGGTAGCTCACGCGCTGCGT
GATACGGGACTCAAGAATGGGCAGCTCGTACCCGGCCAGCGCCTCGGCAACCTCACCGCCGATGCGCGTG
CCTTTGATCGCCCGCGACACGACAAAGGCCGCTTGTAGCCTTCCATCCGTGACCTCAATGCGCTGCTTAA
CCAGCTCCACCAGGTCGGCGGTGGCCCATATGTCGTAAGGGCTTGGCTGCACCGGAATCAGCACGAAGTC
GGCTGCCTTGATCGCGGACACAGCCAAGTCCGCCGCCTGGGGCGCTCCGTCGATCACTACGAAGTCGCGC
CGGCCGATGGCCTTCACGTCGCGGTCAATCGTCGGGCGGTCGATGCCGACAACGGTTAGCGGTTGATCTT
CCCGCACGGCCGCCCAATCGCGGGCACTGCCCTGGGGATCGGAATCGACTAACAGAACATCGGCCCCGGC
GAGTTGCAGGGCGCGGGCTAGATGGGTTGCGATGGTCGTCTTGCCTGACCCGCCTTTCTGGTTAAGTACA
GCGATAACCTTCATGCGTTCCCCTTGCGTATTTGTTTATTTACTCATCGCATCATATACGCAGCGACCGC
ATGACGCAAGCTGTTTTACTCAAATACACATCACCTTTTTAGACGGCGGCGCTCGGTTTCTTCAGCGGCC
AAGCTGGCCGGCCAGGCCGCCAGCTTGGCATCAGACAAACCGGCCAGGATTTCATGCAGCCGCACGGTTG
AGACGTGCGCGGGCGGCTCGAACACGTACCCGGCCGCGATCATCTCCGCCTCGATCTCTTCGGTAATGAA
AAACGGTTCGTCCTGGCCGTCCTGGTGCGGTTTCATGCTTGTTCCTCTTGGCGTTCATTCTCGGCGGCCG
CCAGGGCGTCGGCCTCGGTCAATGCGTCCTCACGGAAGGCACCGCGCCGCCTGGCCTCGGTGGGCGTCAC
TTCCTCGCTGCGCTCAAGTGCGCGGTACAGGGTCGAGCGATGCACGCCAAGCAGTGCAGCCGCCTCTTTC
ACGGTGCGGCCTTCCTGGTCGATCAGCTCGCGGGCGTGCGCGATCTGTGCCGGGGTGAGGGTAGGGCGGG
GGCCAAACTTCACGCCTCGGGCCTTGGCGGCCTCGCGCCCGCTCCGGGTGCGGTCGATGATTAGGGAACG
CTCGAACTCGGCAATGCCGGCGAACACGGTCAACACCATGCGGCCGGCCGGCGTGGTGGTGTCGGCCCAC
GGCTCTGCCAGGCTACGCAGGCCCGCGCCGGCCTCCTGGATGCGCTCGGCAATGTCCAGTAGGTCGCGGG
TGCTGCGGGCCAGGCGGTCTAGCCTGGTCACTGTCACAACGTCGCCAGGGCGTAGGTGGTCAAGCATCCT
GGCCAGCTCCGGGCGGTCGCGCCTGGTGCCGGTGATCTTCTCGGAAAACAGCTTGGTGCAGCCGGCCGCG
TGCAGTTCGGCCCGTTGGTTGGTCAAGTCCTGGTCGTCGGTGCTGACGCGGGCATAGCCCAGCAGGCCAG
CGGCGGCGCTCTTGTTCATGGCGTAATGTCTCCGGTTCTAGTCGCAAGTATT
